Addgene plasmid #249338: pMX Bmal1pomoter mVenus-linkerB-BMAL1
Purpose: Fluorescence reporter for intracellular distribution of BMAL1 protein
Depositing lab: Takeaki Ozawa. Depositing organization: University of Tokyo, School of Science. Publication: Immediate nuclear accumulation of BMAL1 to regulate cellular circadian clock synchronization. Tamaru T, Kawamura G, Yoshitane H, Koinuma S, Fukada Y, Naito A, Ozawa T, Takamatsu K. Commun Biol. 2025 Dec 17. doi: 10.1038/s42003-025-09373-1. PubMed 41408449.
Backbone
  Vector backbone: pMX
  Backbone size w/o insert (bp): 5000
  Total vector size (bp): 7693
  Vector type: Retroviral
Growth in bacteria
  Bacterial resistance: Ampicillin, 100 μg/mL
  Growth temperature: 37°C
  Growth strain: NEB Stable
  Copy number: Unknown
Gene/Insert
  Gene/Insert name: BMAL1
  Species: M. musculus (mouse)
  Insert size (bp): 1881
  Entrez Gene: Bmal1 (a.k.a. Arnt3, Arntl, BMAL1b, MOP3, bHLHe5, bmal1b')
  Promoter: Bmal1 promoter
  Tag / fusion protein: Venus (N terminal on insert)
  Cloning method: Restriction Enzyme; 5′ cloning site EcoRI (not destroyed); 3′ cloning site XhoI (not destroyed)
  Sequencing primers: 5′ caaagtagacggcatcgcagc
Terms and licenses: Academic/Nonprofit Terms; Industry Terms: Not Available to Industry
How to cite: pMX Bmal1pomoter mVenus-linkerB-BMAL1 was a gift from Takeaki Ozawa (Addgene plasmid # 249338 ; http://n2t.net/addgene:249338 ; RRID:Addgene_249338)
