[The description below was written by a language model from this plasmid's Addgene catalogue record and pLannotate feature annotations shown in this document.]
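Description:
pMX Bmal1pomoter mVenus-linkerB-BMAL1 is a Moloney murine leukemia virus-based retroviral vector built on the pMX backbone, designed to report the intracellular distribution of the circadian clock protein BMAL1 by fluorescence. It is propagated in E. coli through a high-copy ColE1/pUC-type origin and selected with ampicillin via the β-lactamase gene and its own promoter. The catalogue lists a total size of about 7.7 kb, close to the 7,760 nt sequenced record.

The viral portion comprises a 5′ MMLV LTR, the Ψ packaging signal, a truncated gag segment lacking its start codon, and a pol region carrying the splice acceptor. Together these allow the genomic RNA to be packaged when the viral proteins are supplied in trans by a packaging cell line, followed by integration into target cells. Downstream sits the payload: an mVenus coding sequence (a monomeric, rapidly maturing yellow fluorescent protein) joined at its C-terminus through a short linker ("linkerB") to mouse BMAL1, giving an N-terminally tagged fusion. The annotation tool matched this ORF to the human ARNTL entry, but the catalogue identifies the insert as murine. According to the record, expression is driven by the Bmal1 promoter. This element is not annotated in the feature table, though an unannotated stretch of roughly 500 bp between the pol region and mVenus is where it would be expected to lie. The 3′ end is annotated as an LTR preceded by a fragment resembling a ΔU3 LTR, so the record does not settle whether the vector is self-inactivating.

Placing the fusion under the gene's own promoter suggests near-native, rhythmic expression, suiting live-cell imaging of BMAL1 nuclear accumulation and localisation dynamics in studies of circadian clock synchronisation.
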