Features (pLannotate 1.2.2; 12 found; start..end, strand, type, name):
      8..601     +  LTR            LTR: long terminal repeat from Moloney murine leukemia virus
    664..1021    +  misc_feature   MMLV Ψ: packaging signal of Moloney murine leukemia virus (MMLV)
   1086..1502    +  CDS            gag (truncated): truncated Moloney murine leukemia virus (MMLV) gag gene lacking the start codon
   1512..1886    +  misc_feature   pol region: Moloney murine leukemia virus (MMLV) pol region containing the splice acceptor site
   2403..3119    +  CDS            mVenus: mVenus is a basic (constitutively fluorescent) yellow fluorescent protein published in 2006, derived from Aequorea victoria. It is reported to be a rapidly-maturing monomer with moderate acid sensitivity.
   3180..5054    +  CDS            ARNTL: BMAL1_HUMAN - Also known as BHLHE5, BMAL1, MOP3, PASD3. Experimental evidence at protein level: Swiss-Prot protein existence level 1. Transcriptional activator which forms a core component of the circadian clock. The circadian clock, an internal time-keeping system, regulates various physiological processes through the generation of approximately 24 hour circadian rhythms in gene expression, which are translated into rhythms in metabolism and behavior. It is derived from the Latin roots 'circa' (about) and 'diem' (day) and acts as an important regulator of a wide array of physiological functio
   5129..5250    +  LTR            3' LTR (ΔU3) (fragment): self-inactivating 3' long terminal repeat (LTR) from Moloney murine leukemia virus
   5251..5720    +  LTR            LTR: long terminal repeat from Moloney murine leukemia virus
   5786..5838    -  CDS            lacI (fragment): lac repressor; lacI; The lac repressor binds to the lac operator to inhibit transcription in E. coli. This inhibition can be relieved by adding lactose or isopropyl-β-D-thiogalactopyranoside (IPTG).
   6021..6609    -  rep_origin     ori: high-copy-number ColE1/pMB1/pBR322/pUC origin of replication
   6773..7633    -  CDS            AmpR: β-lactamase; bla; confers resistance to ampicillin, carbenicillin, and related antibiotics
   7634..7738    -  promoter       AmpR promoter: bla
>Addgene plasmid #249338 | pMX Bmal1pomoter mVenus-linkerB-BMAL1 | addgene full sequence | sequence record 497344 | Addgene NGS Result
CCTGCATAATGAAAGACCCCACCTGTAGGTTTGGCAAGCTAGCTTAAGTAACGCCATTTTGCAAGGCATG
GAAAAATACATAACTGAGAATAGAAAAGTTCAGATCAAGGTCAGGAACAGATGGAACAGCTGAATATGGG
CCAAACAGGATATCTGTGGTAAGCAGTTCCTGCCCCGGCTCAGGGCCAAGAACAGATGGAACAGCTGAAT
ATGGGCCAAACAGGATATCTGTGGTAAGCAGTTCCTGCCCCGGCTCAGGGCCAAGAACAGATGGTCCCCA
GATGCGGTCCAGCCCTCAGCAGTTTCTAGAGAACCATCAGATGTTTCCAGGGTGCCCCAAGGACCTGAAA
TGACCCTGTGCCTTATTTGAACTAACCAATCAGTTCGCTTCTCGCTTCTGTTCGCGCGCTTCTGCTCCCC
GAGCTCAATAAAAGAGCCCACAACCCCTCACTCGGCGCGCCAGTCCTCCGATTGACTGAGTCGCCCGGGT
ACCCGTGTATCCAATAAACCCTCTTGCAGTTGCATCCGACTTGTGGTCTCGCTGTTCCTTGGGAGGGTCT
CCTCTGAGTGATTGACTACCCGTCAGCGGGGGTCTTTCATTTGGGGGCTCGTCCGGGATCGGGAGACCCC
TGCCCAGGGACCACCGACCCACCACCGGGAGGTAAGCTGGCCAGCAACTTATCTGTGTCTGTCCGATTGT
CTAGTGTCTATGACTGATTTTATGCGCCTGCGTCGGTACTAGTTAGCTAACTAGCTCTGTATCTGGCGGA
CCCGTGGTGGAACTGACGAGTTCGGAACACCCGGCCGCAACCCTGGGAGACGTCCCAGGGACTTCGGGGG
CCGTTTTTGTGGCCCGACCTGAGTCCAAAAATCCCGATCGTTTTGGACTCTTTGGTGCACCCCCCTTAGA
GGAGGGATATGTGGTTCTGGTAGGAGACGAGAACCTAAAACAGTTCCCGCCTCCGTCTGAATTTTTGCTT
TCGGTTTGGGACCGAAGCCGCGCCGCGCGTCTTGTCTGCTGCAGCATCGTTCTGTGTTGTCTCTGTCTGA
CTGTGTTTCTGTATTTGTCTGAAAATATGGGCCCGGGCCAGACTGTTACCACTCCCTTAAGTTTGACCTT
AGGTCACTGGAAAGATGTCGAGCGGATCGCTCACAACCAGTCGGTAGATGTCAAGAAGAGACGTTGGGTT
ACCTTCTGCTCTGCAGAATGGCCAACCTTTAACGTCGGATGGCCGCGAGACGGCACCTTTAACCGAGACC
TCATCACCCAGGTTAAGATCAAGGTCTTTTCACCTGGCCCGCATGGACACCCAGACCAGGTCCCCTACAT
CGTGACCTGGGAAGCCTTGGCTTTTGACCCCCCTCCCTGGGTCAAGCCCTTTGTACACCCTAAGCCTCCG
CCTCCTCTTCCTCCATCCGCCCCGTCTCTCCCCCTTGAACCTCCTCGTTCGACCCCGCCTCGATCCTCCC
TTTATCCAGCCCTCACTCCTTCTCTAGGCGCCCCCATATGGCCATATGAGATCTTATATGGGGCACCCCC
GCCCCTTGTAAACTTCCCTGACCCTGACATGACAAGAGTTACTAACAGCCCCTCTCTCCAAGCTCACTTA
CAGGCTCTCTACTTAGTCCAGCACGAAGTCTGGAGACCTCTGGCGGCAGCCTACCAAGAACAACTGGACC
GACCGGTGGTACCTCACCCTTACCGAGTCGGCGACACAGTGTGGGTCCGCCGACACCAGACTAAGAACCT
AGAACCTCGCTGGAAAGGACCTTACACAGTCCTGCTGACCACCCCCACCGCCCTCAAAGTAGACGGCATC
GCAGCTTGGATACACGCCGCCCACGTGAAGGCTGCCGACCCCGGGGGTGGACCATCCTCTAGACTGCCGG
ATCCGGGACGACGGCGAGCTCGCAGAGTCCGCAACGCAGTGGCCTCAGCGAGCTTTAGACCTGAGGGGGA
AAACCGAGGGCTGGGGCAAGAAATCCACAGAGCGTGCCAATTGGTCCACTCCTCGGGGCGTGTGCTTCTG
TGCGCCAAATGATTGGTGAAGGGAAAGTAGCAGGTAAACCAGCCCTGCCGTCTTGCCATTGGTCAGAGGC
TTTCCTATCGGTCACTCGATTGGCTAGCCTAACGCAGAGCAGAACGCGAATTGGTTTGGGTTGTCCGCCA
AGACAACTCCGTTCGCTCTCTCTGATTGGCTAACGGGAAGAGGCAGGTATCCGGGCTGCGCGGCTCCTCG
GTGGGCGGGGAAGGGGGGTTGGGCACAGCGATTGGTGGGCGGGGGGCCGGGCCTGGGCCGGCGGGGAGCG
GATTGGTCGGAAAGTAGGTTAGTGGTGCGACATTTAGGGAAGGCAGAAAGTAGGTCAGGGACGGAGGTGC
CTGTTTACCCAGATCTGCCACCATGGTGAGCAAGGGCGAGGAGCTGTTCACCGGGGTGGTGCCCATCCTG
GTCGAGCTGGACGGCGACGTAAACGGCCACAAGTTCAGCGTGTCCGGCGAGGGCGAGGGCGATGCCACCT
ACGGCAAGCTGACCCTGAAGCTGATCTGCACCACCGGCAAGCTGCCCGTGCCCTGGCCCACCCTCGTGAC
CACCCTGGGCTACGGCCTGCAGTGCTTCGCCCGCTACCCCGACCACATGAAGCAGCACGACTTCTTCAAG
TCCGCCATGCCCGAAGGCTACGTCCAGGAGCGCACCATCTTCTTCAAGGACGACGGCAACTACAAGACCC
GCGCCGAGGTGAAGTTCGAGGGCGACACCCTGGTGAACCGCATCGAGCTGAAGGGCATCGACTTCAAGGA
GGACGGCAACATCCTGGGGCACAAGCTGGAGTACAACTACAACAGCCACAACGTCTATATCACCGCCGAC
AAGCAGAAGAACGGCATCAAGGCCAACTTCAAGATCCGCCACAACATCGAGGACGGCGGCGTGCAGCTCG
CCGACCACTACCAGCAGAACACCCCCATCGGCGACGGCCCCGTGCTGCTGCCCGACAACCACTACCTGAG
CTACCAGTCCAAACTGAGCAAAGACCCCAACGAGAAGCGCGATCACATGGTCCTGCTGGAGTTCGTGACC
GCCGCCGGGATCACTCTCGGCATGGACGAGCTGTACAAGGGTGGCTCTGGCGGAAGCGGCTCCGCTGGCT
CTGCTGCCGGATCTGGCGAGTTTGAATTCATGGCGGACCAGAGAATGGACATTTCCTCAACCATCAGCGA
CTTCATGTCTCCGGGCCCCACCGACCTACTCTCCGGTTCCCTGGGCACCAGTGGTGTGGACTGCAATCGC
AAGAGGAAAGGCAGTGCCACTGACTACCAAGAAAGTATGGACACAGACAAAGATGACCCTCATGGAAGGT
TAGAATATGCAGAACACCAAGGAAGGATCAAGAATGCAAGGGAGGCCCACAGTCAGATTGAAAAGAGGCG
TCGGGACAAAATGAACAGTTTCATTGATGAATTGGCTTCTTTGGTACCAACATGCAATGCAATGTCCAGG
AAGTTAGATAAACTCACCGTGCTAAGGATGGCTGTTCAGCACATGAAAACTTTGAGAGGTGCCACCAACC
CATACACAGAAGCAAACTACAAGCCAACATTTCTATCAGATGACGAACTGAAACACCTAATTCTCAGGGC
AGCAGATGGATTTTTGTTTGTCGTAGGATGTGACCGAGGGAAGATCCTCTTTGTCTCCGAGTCTGTCTTC
AAGATCCTCAATTATAGCCAGAATGACCTTATTGGCCAGAGCTTGTTTGACTACCTGCATCCAAAAGATA
TTGCCAAAGTTAAGGAACAGCTATCTTCCTCGGACACTGCGCCCCGGGAGCGACTCATTGATGCCAAGAC
TGGACTTCCGGTTAAAACGGATATAACCCCTGGGCCCTCCCGGCTATGCTCTGGAGCCCGCCGCTCTTTC
TTCTGTAGAATGAAGTGCAACAGGCCTTCAGTAAAGGTGGAAGATAAGGACTTCGCCTCTACCTGTTCAA
AGAAAAAAGATCGAAAAAGCTTCTGCACAATCCACAGCACAGGCTATTTGAAAAGCTGGCCACCCACGAA
GATGGGGCTGGACGAAGACAATGAGCCAGACAACGAGGGCTGCAACCTCAGCTGCCTCGTTGCAATCGGG
CGCCTGCACTCGCACATGGTTCCACAACCAGCGAACGGGGAAATACGGGTGAAATCTATGGAGTACGTTT
CTCGACACGCAATAGATGGGAAATTTGTTTTTGTAGATCAGAGGGCGACAGCTATTTTGGCGTATCTACC
ACAGGAACTTCTAGGTACATCATGTTATGAGTATTTTCATCAAGACGACATAGGACACCTCGCAGAATGT
CACAGGCAAGTTTTACAGACAAGAGAAAAGATCACAACTAATTGCTATAAGTTTAAGATCAAAGATGGTT
CTTTTATCACGCTACGAAGTCGATGGTTCAGTTTCATGAACCCGTGGACCAAGGAAGTTGAATACATTGT
CTCAACCAACACTGTTGTTTTAGCCAATGTCCTGGAAGGCGGGGACCCAACCTTCCCGCAGCTAACAGCA
CCCCCCCACAGCATGGACAGCATGCTGCCCTCTGGAGAAGGTGGCCCAAAGAGGACTCATCCCACTGTTC
CAGGCATTCCAGGGGGAACCAGAGCCGGAGCAGGAAAAATAGGTCGAATGATTGCCGAGGAAATCATGGA
AATCCACAGGATAAGAGGGTCATCGCCTTCCAGCTGTGGCTCCAGCCCGCTGAACATCACAAGTACGCCT
CCCCCTGATGCCCCTTCTCCAGGAGGCAAGAAGATTCTAAATGGAGGGACTCCAGACATTCCTTCCACTG
GACTATTACCAGGGCAGGCTCAGGAGACCCCAGGGTATCCCTATTCTGATAGTTCTTCTATTCTTGGTGA
GAACCCCCACATAGGCATCGATATGATAGATAACGACCAAGGATCAAGTAGTCCCAGTAACGATGAGGCA
GCAATGGCTGTCATCATGAGCCTCTTGGAAGCAGATGCGGGGCTGGGTGGCCCCGTTGACTTTAGTGACT
TGCCATGGCCGCTGTAGCTCGAGCGGCCGCCAGCACAGTGGTCGACGATAAAATAAAAGATTTTATTTAG
TCTCCAGAAAAAGGGGGGAATGAAAGACCCCACCTGTAGGTTTGGCAAGCTAGCTTAAGTAACGCCATTT
TGCAAGGCATGGAAAAATACATAACTGAGAATAGAGAAGTTCAGATCAAGGTCAGGAACAGATGGAACAG
CTGAATATGGGCCAAACAGGATATCTGTGGTAAGCAGTTCCTGCCCCGGCTCAGGGCCAAGAACAGATGG
AACAGCTGAATATGGGCCAAACAGGATATCTGTGGTAAGCAGTTCCTGCCCCGGCTCAGGGCCAAGAACA
GATGGTCCCCAGATGCGGTCCAGCCCTCAGCAGTTTCTAGAGAACCATCAGATGTTTCCAGGGTGCCCCA
AGGACCTGAAATGACCCTGTGCCTTATTTGAACTAACCAATCAGTTCGCTTCTCGCTTCTGTTCGCGCGC
TTCTGCTCCCCGAGCTCAATAAAAGAGCCCACAACCCCTCACTCGGGGCGCCAGTCCTCCGATTGACTGA
GTCGCCCGGGTACCCGTGTATCCAATAAACCCTCTTGCAGTTGCATCCGACTTGTGGTCTCGCTGTTCCT
TGGGAGGGTCTCCTCTGAGTGATTGACTACCCGTCAGCGGGGGTCTTTCACATGCAGCATGTATCAAAAT
TAATTTGGTTTTTTTTCTTAAGTATTTACATTAAATGGCCATAGTTGCATTAATGAATCGGCCAACGCGC
GGGGAGAGGCGGTTTGCGTATTGGGCGCTCTTCCGCTTCCTCGCTCACTGACTCGCTGCGCTCGGTCGTT
CGGCTGCGGCGAGCGGTATCAGCTCACTCAAAGGCGGTAATACGGTTATCCACAGAATCAGGGGATAACG
CAGGAAAGAACATGTGAGCAAAAGGCCAGCAAAAGGCCAGGAACCGTAAAAAGGCCGCGTTGCTGGCGTT
TTTCCATAGGCTCCGCCCCCCTGACGAGCATCACAAAAATCGACGCTCAAGTCAGAGGTGGCGAAACCCG
ACAGGACTATAAAGATACCAGGCGTTTCCCCCTGGAAGCTCCCTCGTGCGCTCTCCTGTTCCGACCCTGC
CGCTTACCGGATACCTGTCCGCCTTTCTCCCTTCGGGAAGCGTGGCGCTTTCTCATAGCTCACGCTGTAG
GTATCTCAGTTCGGTGTAGGTCGTTCGCTCCAAGCTGGGCTGTGTGCACGAACCCCCCGTTCAGCCCGAC
CGCTGCGCCTTATCCGGTAACTATCGTCTTGAGTCCAACCCGGTAAGACACGACTTATCGCCACTGGCAG
CAGCCACTGGTAACAGGATTAGCAGAGCGAGGTATGTAGGCGGTGCTACAGAGTTCTTGAAGTGGTGGCC
TAACTACGGCTACACTAGAAGAACAGTATTTGGTATCTGCGCTCTGCTGAAGCCAGTTACCTTCGGAAAA
AGAGTTGGTAGCTCTTGATCCGGCAAACAAACCACCGCTGGTAGCGGTGGTTTTTTTGTTTGCAAGCAGC
AGATTACGCGCAGAAAAAAAGGATCTCAAGAAGATCCTTTGATCTTTTCTACGGGGTCTGACGCTCAGTG
GAACGAAAACTCACGTTAAGGGATTTTGGTCATGAGATTATCAAAAAGGATCTTCACCTAGATCCTTTTG
CGGCCGGCCGCAAATCAATCTAAAGTATATATGAGTAAACTTGGTCTGACAGTTACCAATGCTTAATCAG
TGAGGCACCTATCTCAGCGATCTGTCTATTTCGTTCATCCATAGTTGCCTGACTCCCCGTCGTGTAGATA
ACTACGATACGGGAGGGCTTACCATCTGGCCCCAGTGCTGCAATGATACCGCGAGACCCACGCTCACCGG
CTCCAGATTTATCAGCAATAAACCAGCCAGCCGGAAGGGCCGAGCGCAGAAGTGGTCCTGCAACTTTATC
CGCCTCCATCCAGTCTATTAATTGTTGCCGGGAAGCTAGAGTAAGTAGTTCGCCAGTTAATAGTTTGCGC
AACGTTGTTGCCATTGCTACAGGCATCGTGGTGTCACGCTCGTCGTTTGGTATGGCTTCATTCAGCTCCG
GTTCCCAACGATCAAGGCGAGTTACATGATCCCCCATGTTGTGCAAAAAAGCGGTTAGCTCCTTCGGTCC
TCCGATCGTTGTCAGAAGTAAGTTGGCCGCAGTGTTATCACTCATGGTTATGGCAGCACTGCATAATTCT
CTTACTGTCATGCCATCCGTAAGATGCTTTTCTGTGACTGGTGAGTACTCAACCAAGTCATTCTGAGAAT
AGTGTATGCGGCGACCGAGTTGCTCTTGCCCGGCGTCAATACGGGATAATACCGCGCCACATAGCAGAAC
TTTAAAAGTGCTCATCATTGGAAAACGTTCTTCGGGGCGAAAACTCTCAAGGATCTTACCGCTGTTGAGA
TCCAGTTCGATGTAACCCACTCGTGCACCCAACTGATCTTCAGCATCTTTTACTTTCACCAGCGTTTCTG
GGTGAGCAAAAACAGGAAGGCAAAATGCCGCAAAAAAGGGAATAAGGGCGACACGGAAATGTTGAATACT
CATACTCTTCCTTTTTCAATATTATTGAAGCATTTATCAGGGTTATTGTCTCATGAGCGGATACATATTT
GAATGTATTTAGAAAAATAAACAAATAGGGGTTCCGCGCACATTTCCCCGAAAAGTGCCA
